>Addgene plasmid #43491 | III-ACAA | depositor partial sequence | sequence record 58756 | III-ACAA sequence 426 bps
CGTCTCGGCTCACCCCAGAGCAGGTCGTGGCAATCGCCTCCAACATTGGCGGGAAACAGGCACTCGAGAC
TGTCCAGCGCCTGCTTCCCGTGCTGTGCCAAGCGCACGGATTAACCCCAGAGCAGGTCGTGGCGATCGCA
AGCCACGACGGAGGAAAGCAAGCCTTGGAAACAGTACAGAGGCTGTTGCCTGTGCTGTGCCAAGCGCACG
GCCTCACCCCAGAGCAGGTCGTGGCAATCGCCTCCAACATTGGCGGGAAACAGGCACTCGAGACTGTCCA
GCGCCTGCTTCCCGTGCTGTGCCAAGCGCACGGATTAACCCCAGAGCAGGTCGTGGCAATCGCCTCCAAC
ATTGGCGGGAAACAGGCACTCGAGACTGTCCAGCGCCTGCTTCCCGTGCTGTGCCAAGCGCACGGACTCA
GAGACG
