>Addgene plasmid #43491 | III-ACAA | addgene partial sequence | sequence record 61529 | M13-F20 5'-TGTAAAACGACGGCCAGT-3'
GGCGAATTGGGCCCTCTAGATGCATGCTCGAGCGGCCGCCAGTGTGATGGATATCTGCAGAATTCGCCCT
TCTTTCCTGTGCCCACGTCTCTGAGTCCGTGCGCTTGGCACAGCACGGGAAGCAGGCGCTGGACAGTCTC
GAGTGCCTGTTTCCCGCCAATGTTGGAGGCGATTGCCACGACCTGCTCTGGGGTTAATCCGTGCGCTTGG
CACAGCACGGGAAGCAGGCGCTGGACAGTCTCGAGTGCCTGTTTCCCGCCAATGTTGGAGGCGATTGCCA
CGACCTGCTCTGGGGTGAGGCCGTGCGCTTGGCACAGCACAGGCAACAGCCTCTGTACTGTTTCCAAGGC
TTGCTTTCCTCCGTCGTGGCTTGCGATCGCCACGACCTGCTCTGGGGTTAATCCGTGCGCTTGGCACAGC
ACGGGAAGCAGGCGCTGGACAGTCTCGAGTGCCTGTTTCCCGCCAATGTTGGAGGCGATTGCCACGACCT
GCTCTGGGGTGAGCCGAGACGCGCTAGGACGGCAAGGGCGAATTCCAGCACACTGGCGGCCGTTACTAGT
GGATCCGAGCTCGGTACCAAGCTTGATGCATAGCTTGAGTATTCTATAGTGTCACCTAAATAGCTTGGCG
TAATCATGGTCATAGCTGTTTCCTGTGTGAAATTGTTATCCGCTCACAATTCCACACAACATACGAGCCG
GAAGCATAAAGTGTAAAGCCTGGGGTGCCTAATGAGTGAGCTAACTCACATTAATTGCGTTGCGCTCACT
GCCCGCTTTCCAGTCGGGAAACCTGTCGTGCCAGCTGCATTAATGAATCGGCCAACGCGCGGGGAGAGGC
GGTTTGCGTATTGGGCGCTCTTCCGCTTCCTCG
