[The description below was written by a language model from this plasmid's Addgene catalogue record.]
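Description:
III-ACAA is a bacterial cloning plasmid built on the commercial pCRII-TOPO backbone (about 4.0 kb without insert), into which a 426 bp synthetic insert was placed by TOPO cloning. It is maintained at high copy number in E. coli and is recorded as conferring resistance to both ampicillin and kanamycin, consistent with the dual markers normally carried by this backbone. The insert is flanked by the T7 and M13 reverse priming sites, which are listed as the sequencing primers. No feature table accompanies the record, so the origin of replication and other backbone elements are not itemised.

The insert shares the plasmid's name and is described only as synthetic. The associated publication reports a TALEN genome-editing system for generating human stem cell-based disease models, which places this plasmid among the parts of a TALEN assembly library. On that basis, the name plausibly denotes a pre-assembled block of four TAL effector repeat units recognising the bases A, C, A and A, with "III" indicating its position in the ordered assembly. An insert of roughly 426 bp fits four repeats of about 100 bp each. This reading is an inference from the name, size and publication, since the record does not state the repeat composition, the position or the flanking assembly sites.

The plasmid carries no stated promoter for expressing the insert and is not an expression construct. It serves as a storage and propagation vehicle for a modular DNA fragment that would be excised or amplified and joined with other modules into a full-length TALE array in a separate nuclease expression vector.
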