Addgene plasmid #43491: III-ACAA
Depositing lab: Chad Cowan & Kiran Musunuru. Depositing organization: Harvard University. Publication: A TALEN Genome-Editing System for Generating Human Stem Cell-Based Disease Models. Ding Q, Lee YK, Schaefer EA, Peters DT, Veres A, Kim K, Kuperwasser N, Motola DL, Meissner TB, Hendriks WT, Trevisan M, Gupta RM, Moisan A, Banks E, Friesen M, Schinzel RT, Xia F, Tang A, Xia Y, Figueroa E, Wann A, Ahfeldt T, Daheron L, Zhang F, Rubin LL, Peng LF, Chung RT, Musunuru K, Cowan CA. Cell Stem Cell. 2012 Dec 12. pii: S1934-5909(12)00645-5. doi: 10.1016/j.stem.2012.11.011. PubMed 23246482.
Backbone
  Vector backbone: pCRII-TOPO
  Backbone manufacturer: Invitrogen
  Backbone size w/o insert (bp): 3973
  Vector type: Bacterial Cloning
Growth in bacteria
  Bacterial resistance: Ampicillin and Kanamycin, 100 & 50 μg/mL
  Growth temperature: 37°C
  Growth strain: Top10
  Copy number: High Copy
Gene/Insert
  Gene/Insert name: III-ACAA
  Species: Synthetic
  Insert size (bp): 426
  Cloning method: TOPO Cloning
  Sequencing primers: 5′ T7; 3′ M13-rev
Terms and licenses: Academic/Nonprofit Terms; Industry Terms: Not Available to Industry
How to cite: III-ACAA was a gift from Chad Cowan & Kiran Musunuru (Addgene plasmid # 43491 ; http://n2t.net/addgene:43491 ; RRID:Addgene_43491)
